>Addgene plasmid #108409 | pmiRFP-N1 | addgene full sequence | sequence record 208118 | Addgene NGS Result
ATCTTCTTGAGATCCTTTTTTTCTGCGCGTAATCTGCTGCTTGCAAACAAAAAAACCACCGCTACCAGCG
GTGGTTTGTTTGCCGGATCAAGAGCTACCAACTCTTTTTCCGAAGGTAACTGGCTTCAGCAGAGCGCAGA
TACCAAATACTGTTCTTCTAGTGTAGCCGTAGTTAGGCCACCACTTCAAGAACTCTGTAGCACCGCCTAC
ATACCTCGCTCTGCTAATCCTGTTACCAGTGGCTGCTGCCAGTGGCGATAAGTCGTGTCTTACCGGGTTG
GACTCAAGACGATAGTTACCGGATAAGGCGCAGCGGTCGGGCTGAACGGGGGGTTCGTGCACACAGCCCA
GCTTGGAGCGAACGACCTACACCGAACTGAGATACCTACAGCGTGAGCTATGAGAAAGCGCCACGCTTCC
CGAAGGGAGAAAGGCGGACAGGTATCCGGTAAGCGGCAGGGTCGGAACAGGAGAGCGCACGAGGGAGCTT
CCAGGGGGAAACGCCTGGTATCTTTATAGTCCTGTCGGGTTTCGCCACCTCTGACTTGAGCGTCGATTTT
TGTGATGCTCGTCAGGGGGGCGGAGCCTATGGAAAAACGCCAGCAACGCGGCCTTTTTACGGTTCCTGGC
CTTTTGCTGGCCTTTTGCTCACATGTTCTTTCCTGCGTTATCCCCTGATTCTGTGGATAACCGTATTACC
GCCATGCATTAGTTATTAATAGTAATCAATTACGGGGTCATTAGTTCATAGCCCATATATGGAGTTCCGC
GTTACATAACTTACGGTAAATGGCCCGCCTGGCTGACCGCCCAACGACCCCCGCCCATTGACGTCAATAA
TGACGTATGTTCCCATAGTAACGCCAATAGGGACTTTCCATTGACGTCAATGGGTGGAGTATTTACGGTA
AACTGCCCACTTGGCAGTACATCAAGTGTATCATATGCCAAGTACGCCCCCTATTGACGTCAATGACGGT
AAATGGCCCGCCTGGCATTATGCCCAGTACATGACCTTATGGGACTTTCCTACTTGGCAGTACATCTACG
TATTAGTCATCGCTATTACCATGGTGATGCGGTTTTGGCAGTACATCAATGGGCGTGGATAGCGGTTTGA
CTCACGGGGATTTCCAAGTCTCCACCCCATTGACGTCAATGGGAGTTTGTTTTGGCACCAAAATCAACGG
GACTTTCCAAAATGTCGTAACAACTCCGCCCCATTGACGCAAATGGGCGGTAGGCGTGTACGGTGGGAGG
TCTATATAAGCAGAGCTGGTTTAGTGAACCGTCAGATCCGCTAGCGCTACCGGACTCAGATCTCGAGCTC
AAGCTTCGAATTCTGCAGTCGACGGTACCGCGGGCCCGGGATCCACCGGTGCCACCATGGTCGCAGGACA
CGCAAGTGGAAGCCCCGACTTTGGAACCGCCGATCCGAGCGACTGTGAGAGAGAAGAAATCCATCTGGCC
GGATCCATCCAGCCACACGGAACACTGCTGGTGGTCTCCGAGCCTGACCATAGAATCATTCAGGCATCTG
CCAACGCCGCTGAATTCCTGAATCTGGGAAGTGTGCTGGGAGTCCCCCTGGCTGAGATCGACGGGGATCT
GCTGATCAAGATTCTGCCCCACCTGGACCCTACCGCAGAAGGAATGCCAGTGGCCGTCAGGTGCCGCATT
GGAAACCCCTCCACAGAGTACGATGGACTGATGCATCGACCACCTGAAGGAGGACTGATCATTGAGCTGG
AACGGGCTGGGCCACCCATTGATCTGAGCGGAACACTGGCTCCCGCACTGGAGCGAATTCGAACTGCAGG
ATCCCTGAGGGCTCTGTGCGACGATACTGCACTGCTGTTCCAGCAGTGTACCGGCTACGACCGAGTGATG
GTCTATCGGTTCGATGAACAGGGGCACGGAGAGGTGTATTCAGAAATACATGTGACTGGACTGGAGAGCT
ACTTTGGCAACAGGTATCCTAGCTCCCTCGTGCCACAGATGGCCCGGAGACTGTACGAAAGACAGAGGGT
GCGCGTCCTGGTGGATGTCTCTTATCAGCCTGTGCCACTGGAGCCAAGACTGAGTCCCCTGACTGGCAGG
GACCTGGATATGTCAGGGTGTTTTCTGCGCTCTATGAGTCCTACTCACCTGCAGTTCCTGAAGAATATGG
GCGTGCGGGCAACACTGGTGGTCAGCCTGGTGGTCGGAGGCAAACTGTGGGGGCTGGTGATCTGCCACCA
TTATCTGCCACGCTTCATCCATTTTGAGCTGCGAGCAATTTGTGAGCTGCTGGCCGAAGCTATCGCAACC
CGCATTACAGCCCTGTAAGCGGCCGCGACTCTAGATCATAATCAGCCATACCACATTTGTAGAGGTTTTA
CTTGCTTTAAAAAACCTCCCACACCTCCCCCTGAACCTGAAACATAAAATGAATGCAATTGTTGTTGTTA
ACTTGTTTATTGCAGCTTATAATGGTTACAAATAAAGCAATAGCATCACAAATTTCACAAATAAAGCATT
TTTTTCACTGCATTCTAGTTGTGGTTTGTCCAAACTCATCAATGTATCTTAAGGCGTAAATTGTAAGCGT
TAATATTTTGTTAAAATTCGCGTTAAATTTTTGTTAAATCAGCTCATTTTTTAACCAATAGGCCGAAATC
GGCAAAATCCCTTATAAATCAAAAGAATAGACCGAGATAGGGT
[37 nt withheld, positions 2704-2740]
AAAGAACGTGGACTCCAACGTCAAAGG
[49 nt withheld, positions 2768-2816]
T
[91 nt withheld, positions 2818-2908]
G
[124 nt withheld, positions 2910-3033]
CAGGTGGCACTTTTCGGGGAAATGTGCGCGGAACCCCTATTTGTTTATTTTTCTAAATACATTCAAATAT
GTATCCGCTCATGAGACAATAACCCTGATAAATGCTTCAATAATATTGAAAAAGGAAGAGTCCTGAGGCG
GAAAGAACCAGCTGTGGAATGTGTGTCAGTTAGGGTGTGGAAAGTCCCCAGGCTCCCCAGCAGGCAGAAG
TATGCAAAGCATGCATCTCAATTAGTCAGCAACCAGGTGTGGAAAGTCCCCAGGCTCCCCAGCAGGCAGA
AGTATGCAAAGCATGCATCTCAATTAGTCAGCAACCATAGTCCCGCCCCTAACTCCGCCCATCCCGCCCC
TAACTCCGCCCAGTTCCGCCCATTCTCCGCCCCATGGCTGACTAATTTTTTTTATTTATGCAGAGGCCGA
GGCCGCCTCGGCCTCTGAGCTATTCCAGAAGTAGTGAGGAGGCTTTTTTGGAGGCCTAGGCTTTTGCAAA
GATCGATCAAGAGACAGGATGAGGATCGTTTCGCATGATTGAACAAGATGGATTGCACGCAGGTTCTCCG
GCCGCTTGGGTGGAGAGGCTATTCGGCTATGACTGGGCACAACAGACAATCGGCTGCTCTGATGCCGCCG
TGTTCCGGCTGTCAGCGCAGGGGCGCCCGGTTCTTTTTGTCAAGACCGACCTGTCCGGTGCCCTGAATGA
ACTGCAAGACGAGGCAGCGCGGCTATCGTGGCTGGCCACGACGGGCGTTCCTTGCGCAGCTGTGCTCGAC
GTTGTCACTGAAGCGGGAAGGGACTGGCTGCTATTGGGCGAAGTGCCGGGGCAGGATCTCCTGTCATCTC
ACCTTGCTCCTGCCGAGAAAGTATCCATCATGGCTGATGCAATGCGGCGGCTGCATACGCTTGATCCGGC
TACCTGCCCATTCGACCACCAAGCGAAACATCGCATCGAGCGAGCACGTACTCGGATGGAAGCCGGTCTT
GTCGATCAGGATGATCTGGACGAAGAGCATCAGGGGCTCGCGCCAGCCGAACTGTTCGCCAGGCTCAAGG
CGAGCATGCCCGACGGCGAGGATCTCGTCGTGACCCATGGCGATGCCTGCTTGCCGAATATCATGGTGGA
AAATGGCCGCTTTTCTGGATTCATCGACTGTGGCCGGCTGGGTGTGGCGGACCGCTATCAGGACATAGCG
TTGGCTACCCGTGATATTGCTGAAGAGCTTGGCGGCGAATGGGCTGACCGCTTCCTCGTGCTTTACGGTA
TCGCCGCTCCCGATTCGCAGCGCATCGCCTTCTATCGCCTTCTTGACGAGTTCTTCTGAGCGGGACTCTG
GGGTTCGAAATGACCGACCAAGCGACGCCCAACCTGCCATCACGAGATTTCGATTCCACCGCCGCCTTCT
ATGAAAGGTTGGGCTTCGGAATCGTTTTCCGGGACGCCGGCTGGATGATCCTCCAGCGCGGGGATCTCAT
GCTGGAGTTCTTCGCCCACCCTAGGGGGAGGCTAACTGAAACACGGAAGGAGACAATACCGGAAGGAACC
CGCGCTATGACGGCAATAAAAAGACAGAATAAAACGCACGGTGTTGGGTCGTTTGTTCATAAACGCGGGG
TTCGGTCCCAGGGCTGGCACTCTGTCGATACCCCACCGAGACCCCATTGGGGCCAATACGCCCGCGTTTC
TTCCTTTTCCCCACCCCACCCCCCAAGTTCGGGTGAAGGCCCAGGGCTCGCAGCCAACGTCGGGGCGGCA
GGCCCTGCCATAGCCTCAGGTTACTCATATATACTTTAGATTGATTTAAAACTTCATTTTTAATTTAAAA
GGATCTAGGTGAAGATCCTTTTTGATAATCTCATGACCAAAATCCCTTAACGTGAGTTTTCGTTCCACTG
AGCGTCAGACCCCGTAGAAAAGATCAAAGG
Features (pLannotate 1.2.2; 14 found; start..end, strand, type, name):
      7..595     +  rep_origin     ori: high-copy-number ColE1/pMB1/pBR322/pUC origin of replication
    770..1073    +  enhancer       CMV enhancer: human cytomegalovirus immediate early enhancer
   1074..1277    +  promoter       CMV promoter: human cytomegalovirus (CMV) immediate early promoter
   1300..1380    +  misc_feature   MCS: multiple cloning site
   1387..2325    +  CDS            miRFP: miRFP is a basic (constitutively fluorescent) near ir fluorescent protein published in 2018, derived from Rhodopseudomonas palustris. It has low acid sensitivity. It requires the cofactor biliverdin for fluorescence.
   2344..2427    +  CDS            large T antigen (fragment): large T antigen from SV40 (simian virus 40)
   2450..2571    +  polyA_signal   SV40 poly(A) signal: SV40 polyadenylation signal
   2605..3033    -  rep_origin     f1 ori (sequence partly withheld): f1 bacteriophage origin of replication; arrow indicates direction of (+) strand synthesis
   3060..3164    +  promoter       AmpR promoter: bla
   3166..3523    +  promoter       SV40 promoter: SV40 enhancer and early promoter
   3558..4352    +  CDS            NeoR/KanR: aminoglycoside phosphotransferase from Tn5; aph(3')-II (or nptII); confers resistance to neomycin, kanamycin, and G418 (Geneticin®)
   4373..4525    +  CDS            ble (fragment): BLE_KLEPN - Experimental evidence at protein level: Swiss-Prot protein existence level 1. Binding protein with a strong affinity to the bleomycin family of antibiotics. Binds to CL990; an antimitotic-antibiotic compound. From Klebsiella pneumoniae.
   4584..4631    +  polyA_signal   HSV TK poly(A) signal: herpes simplex virus thymidine kinase polyadenylation signal (Cole and Stacy, 1985)
   4722..4738    -  polyA_signal   bGH poly(A) signal (fragment): bovine growth hormone polyadenylation signal
