[The description below was written by a language model from this plasmid's Addgene catalogue record and pLannotate feature annotations shown in this document.]
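Description:
pmiRFP-N1 is a mammalian expression plasmid of about 5 kb, built on the Clontech N1-type backbone, that carries the monomeric near-infrared fluorescent protein miRFP. It replicates in E. coli from a high-copy ColE1/pUC-type origin and also contains an f1 phage origin. A single NeoR/KanR gene (Tn5 aminoglycoside phosphotransferase) serves both hosts. A bacterial bla-type promoter drives it for kanamycin selection in bacteria, and the adjacent SV40 enhancer/early promoter drives it for G418 selection of stably transfected mammalian cells, with an HSV TK polyadenylation signal terminating the cassette. The short ble, large T antigen and bGH poly(A) fragments flagged by the automated annotation appear to be partial matches within backbone sequence rather than functional elements.

The payload is a 939 bp synthetic miRFP coding sequence placed downstream of the human cytomegalovirus immediate early enhancer and promoter and followed by the SV40 polyadenylation signal, giving strong constitutive expression in transfected mammalian cells. According to the annotation, miRFP is derived from a Rhodopseudomonas palustris protein, has low acid sensitivity, and requires the cofactor biliverdin for fluorescence. A multiple cloning site lies between the promoter and the miRFP open reading frame. In the N1 layout this position allows a gene of interest to be inserted upstream so that miRFP is fused to its C-terminus, although the record describes no such fusion here. The stated purpose is simply expression of miRFP in mammalian cells, so the plasmid can serve as a near-infrared reporter or as a starting point for tagging constructs. It was deposited alongside work on directed evolution of fluorescent proteins and voltage reporters.
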