Addgene plasmid #108409: pmiRFP-N1
Purpose: Monomeric near-infrared fluorescent protein miRFP in mammalian expression plasmid
Depositing lab: Edward Boyden. Depositing organization: Massachusetts Institute of Technology. Publication: A robotic multidimensional directed evolution approach applied to fluorescent voltage reporters. Piatkevich KD, Jung EE, Straub C, Linghu C, Park D, Suk HJ, Hochbaum DR, Goodwin D, Pnevmatikakis E, Pak N, Kawashima T, Yang CT, Rhoades JL, Shemesh O, Asano S, Yoon YG, Freifeld L, Saulnier JL, Riegler C, Engert F, Hughes T, Drobizhev M, Szabo B, Ahrens MB, Flavell SW, Sabatini BL, Boyden ES. Nat Chem Biol. 2018 Feb 26. pii: 10.1038/s41589-018-0004-9. doi: 10.1038/s41589-018-0004-9. PubMed 29483642.
Backbone
  Vector backbone: pN1
  Backbone manufacturer: Clontech
  Vector type: Mammalian Expression
  Selectable markers: Neomycin (select with G418)
Growth in bacteria
  Bacterial resistance: Kanamycin, 50 μg/mL
  Growth temperature: 37°C
  Growth strain: DH5alpha
  Copy number: High Copy
Gene/Insert
  Gene/Insert name: miRFP (alt name: Monomeric near-infrared fluorescent protein)
  Species: Synthetic
  Insert size (bp): 939
  GenBank ID: MG250278.1
  Promoter: CMV
  Cloning method: Ligation Independent Cloning
  Sequencing primers: 5′ CMV-Fw; 3′ SV40pA-Rv
Terms and licenses: Academic/Nonprofit Terms; Industry Terms: Not Available to Industry
How to cite: pmiRFP-N1 was a gift from Edward Boyden (Addgene plasmid # 108409 ; http://n2t.net/addgene:108409 ; RRID:Addgene_108409)
