>Addgene plasmid #108409 | pmiRFP-N1 | depositor partial sequence | sequence record 208119 | pmiRFP-N1 sequence 1054 bps
GTTTAGTGAACCGTCAGATCCGCTAGCGCTACCGGACTCAGATCTCGAGCTCAAGCTTCGAATTCTGCAG
TCGACGGTACCGCGGGCCCGGGATCCACCGGTGCCACCATGGTCGCAGGACACGCAAGTGGAAGCCCCGA
CTTTGGAACCGCCGATCCGAGCGACTGTGAGAGAGAAGAAATCCATCTGGCCGGATCCATCCAGCCACAC
GGAACACTGCTGGTGGTCTCCGAGCCTGACCATAGAATCATTCAGGCATCTGCCAACGCCGCTGAATTCC
TGAATCTGGGAAGTGTGCTGGGAGTCCCCCTGGCTGAGATCGACGGGGATCTGCTGATCAAGATTCTGCC
CCACCTGGACCCTACCGCAGAAGGAATGCCAGTGGCCGTCAGGTGCCGCATTGGAAACCCCTCCACAGAG
TACGATGGACTGATGCATCGACCACCTGAAGGAGGACTGATCATTGAGCTGGAACGGGCTGGGCCACCCA
TTGATCTGAGCGGAACACTGGCTCCCGCACTGGAGCGAATTCGAACTGCAGGATCCCTGAGGGCTCTGTG
CGACGATACTGCACTGCTGTTCCAGCAGTGTACCGGCTACGACCGAGTGATGGTCTATCGGTTCGATGAA
CAGGGGCACGGAGAGGTGTATTCAGAAATACATGTGACTGGACTGGAGAGCTACTTTGGCAACAGGTATC
CTAGCTCCCTCGTGCCACAGATGGCCCGGAGACTGTACGAAAGACAGAGGGTGCGCGTCCTGGTGGATGT
CTCTTATCAGCCTGTGCCACTGGAGCCAAGACTGAGTCCCCTGACTGGCAGGGACCTGGATATGTCAGGG
TGTTTTCTGCGCTCTATGAGTCCTACTCACCTGCAGTTCCTGAAGAATATGGGCGTGCGGGCAACACTGG
TGGTCAGCCTGGTGGTCGGAGGCAAACTGTGGGGGCTGGTGATCTGCCACCATTATCTGCCACGCTTCAT
CCATTTTGAGCTGCGAGCAATTTGTGAGCTGCTGGCCGAAGCTATCGCAACCCGCATTACAGCCCTGTAA
GCGG
